>Addgene plasmid #114401 | pAB-EXPR(PYL-cat_dom_HDAC5) | addgene full sequence | sequence record 225202 | Addgene NGS Result
CAGTATCTGCTCCCTGCTTGTGTGTTGGAGGTCGCTGAGTAGTGCGCGAGCAAAATTTAAGCTACAACAA
GGCAAGGCTTGACCGACAATTGCATGAAGAATCTGCTTAGGGTTAGGCGTTTTGCGCTGCTTCGCGATGT
ACGGGCCAGATATACGCGTTGACATTGATTATTGACTAGTTATTAATAGTAATCAATTACGGGGTCATTA
GTTCATAGCCCATATATGGAGTTCCGCGTTACATAACTTACGGTAAATGGCCCGCCTGGCTGACCGCCCA
ACGACCCCCGCCCATTGACGTCAATAATGACGTATGTTCCCATAGTAACGCCAATAGGGACTTTCCATTG
ACGTCAATGGGTGGAGTATTTACGGTAAACTGCCCACTTGGCAGTACATCAAGTGTATCATATGCCAAGT
ACGCCCCCTATTGACGTCAATGACGGTAAATGGCCCGCCTGGCATTATGCCCAGTACATGACCTTATGGG
ACTTTCCTACTTGGCAGTACATCTACGTATTAGTCATCGCTATTACCATGGTGATGCGGTTTTGGCAGTA
CATCAATGGGCGTGGATAGCGGTTTGACTCACGGGGATTTCCAAGTCTCCACCCCATTGACGTCAATGGG
AGTTTGTTTTGGCACCAAAATCAACGGGACTTTCCAAAATGTCGTAACAACTCCGCCCCATTGACGCAAA
TGGGCGGTAGGCGTGTACGGTGGGAGGTCTATATAAGCAGAGCTCTCTGGCTAACTAGAGAACCCACTGC
TTACTGGCTTATCGAAATTAATACGACTCACTATAGGGAGACCCAAGCTGGCTAGCGTTTAAACTTAAGC
TTGGTACCGAGCTCGGATCCGCCACCATGGCCACCCAGGACGAGTTCACCCAGCTGAGCCAGTCTATCGC
CGAGTTCCACACCTACCAGCTGGGCAACGGCCGGTGCAGCAGCCTGCTGGCCCAGAGAATCCACGCCCCT
CCCGAGACAGTGTGGTCCGTCGTGCGGAGATTCGACCGGCCCCAGATCTACAAGCACTTCATCAAGAGCT
GCAACGTGTCCGAGGACTTCGAGATGAGAGTGGGCTGCACCCGGGACGTGAACGTGATCAGCGGCCTGCC
CGCCAACACCAGCAGAGAGAGACTGGACCTGCTGGACGACGACAGAAGAGTGACCGGCTTCAGCATCACC
GGCGGAGAGCACCGGCTGCGGAACTACAAGAGCGTGACCACCGTGCACAGATTCGAGAAAGAGGAAGAAG
AGGAACGGATCTGGACCGTGGTGCTGGAAAGCTACGTGGTGGACGTGCCCGAGGGCAACAGCGAAGAGGA
CACCCGGCTGTTCGCCGACACCGTGATCCGGCTGAACCTGCAGAAGCTGGCCTCCATCACCGAGGCCATG
AACGACTACAAGGACGACGACGACAAGGACTATAAGGACGATGATGATAAGGATTACAAAGATGACGACG
ATAAGCCCCCCAAGAAGAAGCGGAAAGTCACAAGTTTGTACAAAAAAGCAGGCTTCGGTGTGGTCTACGA
CACGTTCATGCTAAAGCACCAGTGCATGTGCGGGAACACACACGTGCACCCTGAGCATGCTGGCCGGATC
CAGAGCATCTGGTCCCGGCTGCAGGAGACAGGCCTGCTTAGCAAGTGCGAGCGGATCCGAGGTCGCAAAG
CCACGCTAGATGAGATCCAGACAGTGCACTCTGAATACCACACCCTGCTCTATGGGACCAGTCCCCTCAA
CCGGCAGAAGCTAGACAGCAAGAAGTTGCTCGGCCCCATCAGCCAGAAGATGTATGCTGTGCTGCCTTGT
GGGGGCATCGGGGTGGACAGTGACACCGTGTGGAATGAGATGCACTCCTCCAGTGCTGTGCGCATGGCAG
TGGGCTGCCTGCTGGAGCTGGCCTTCAAGGTGGCTGCAGGAGAGCTCAAGAATGGATTTGCCATCATCCG
GCCCCCAGGACACCACGCCGAGGAATCCACAGCCATGGGATTCTGCTTCTTCAACTCTGTAGCCATCACC
GCAAAACTCCTACAGCAGAAGTTGAACGTGGGCAAGGTCCTCATCGTGGACTGGGACATTCACCATGGCA
ATGGCACCCAGCAGGCGTTCTACAATGACCCCTCTGTGCTCTACATCTCTCTGCATCGCTATGACAACGG
GAACTTCTTTCCAGGCTCTGGGGCTCCTGAAGAGGTTGGTGGAGGACCAGGCGTGGGGTACAATGTGAAC
GTGGCATGGACAGGAGGTGTGGACCCCCCCATTGGAGACGTGGAGTACCTTACAGCCTTCAGGACAGTGG
TGATGCCCATTGCCCACGAGTTCTCACCTGATGTGGTCCTAGTCTCCGCCGGGTTTGATGCTGTTGAAGG
ACATCTGTCTCCTCTGGGTGGCTACTCTGTCACCGCCAGATGTTTTGGCCACTTGACCAGGCAGCTGATG
ACCCTGGCAGGGGGCCGGGTGGTGCTGGCCCTGGAGGGAGGCCATGACTTGACCGCCATCTGTGATGCCT
CTGAGGCTTGTGTCTCGGCTCTGCTCAGTGTAGAGCTGCAGTAGGACCCAGCTTTCTTGTACAAAGTGGT
CATCCGCGGTCTAGAGGGCCCGTTTAAACCCGCTGATCAGCCTCGACTGTGCCTTCTAGTTGCCAGCCAT
CTGTTGTTTGCCCCTCCCCCGTGCCTTCCTTGACCCTGGAAGGTGCCACTCCCACTGTCCTTTCCTAATA
AAATGAGGAAATTGCATCGCATTGTCTGAGTAGGTGTCATTCTATTCTGGGGGGTGGGGTGGGGCAGGAC
AGCAAGGGGGAGGATTGGGAAGACAATAGCAGGCATGCTGGGGATGCGGTGGGCTCTATGGCTTCTGAGG
CGGAAAGAACCAGCTGGGGCTCTAGGGGGTATCCCC
[124 nt withheld, positions 2907-3030]
C
[91 nt withheld, positions 3032-3122]
A
[49 nt withheld, positions 3124-3172]
CCTTTGACGTTGGAGTCCACGTTCTTT
[37 nt withheld, positions 3200-3236]
ACCCTATCTCGGTCTATTCTTTTGATTTATAAGGGATTTTGCCGATTTCGGCCTATTGGTTAAAAAATGA
GCTGATTTAACAAAAATTTAACGCGAATTAATTCTGTGGAATGTGTGTCAGTTAGGGTGTGGAAAGTCCC
CAGGCTCCCCAGCAGGCAGAAGTATGCAAAGCATGCATCTCAATTAGTCAGCAACCAGGTGTGGAAAGTC
CCCAGGCTCCCCAGCAGGCAGAAGTATGCAAAGCATGCATCTCAATTAGTCAGCAACCATAGTCCCGCCC
CTAACTCCGCCCATCCCGCCCCTAACTCCGCCCAGTTCCGCCCATTCTCCGCCCCATGGCTGACTAATTT
TTTTTATTTATGCAGAGGCCGAGGCCGCCTCTGCCTCTGAGCTATTCCAGAAGTAGTGAGGAGGCTTTTT
TGGAGGCCTAGGCTTTTGCAAAAAGCTCCCGGGAGCTTGTATATCCATTTTCGGATCTGATCAGCACGTG
TTGACAATTAATCATCGGCATAGTATATCGGCATAGTATAATACGACAAGGTGAGGAACTAAACCATGGC
CAAGTTGACCAGTGCCGTTCCGGTGCTCACCGCGCGCGACGTCGCCGGAGCGGTCGAGTTCTGGACCGAC
CGGCTCGGGTTCTCCCGGGACTTCGTGGAGGACGACTTCGCCGGTGTGGTCCGGGACGACGTGACCCTGT
TCATCAGCGCGGTCCAGGACCAGGTGGTGCCGGACAACACCCTGGCCTGGGTGTGGGTGCGCGGCCTGGA
CGAGCTGTACGCCGAGTGGTCGGAGGTCGTGTCCACGAACTTCCGGGACGCCTCCGGGCCGGCCATGACC
GAGATCGGCGAGCAGCCGTGGGGGCGGGAGTTCGCCCTGCGCGACCCGGCCGGCAACTGCGTGCACTTCG
TGGCCGAGGAGCAGGACTGACACGTGCTACGAGATTTCGATTCCACCGCCGCCTTCTATGAAAGGTTGGG
CTTCGGAATCGTTTTCCGGGACGCCGGCTGGATGATCCTCCAGCGCGGGGATCTCATGCTGGAGTTCTTC
GCCCACCCCAACTTGTTTATTGCAGCTTATAATGGTTACAAATAAAGCAATAGCATCACAAATTTCACAA
ATAAAGCATTTTTTTCACTGCATTCTAGTTGTGGTTTGTCCAAACTCATCAATGTATCTTATCATGTCTG
TATACCGTCGACCTCTAGCTAGAGCTTGGCGTAATCATGGTCATAGCTGTTTCCTGTGTGAAATTGTTAT
CCGCTCACAATTCCACACAACATACGAGCCGGAAGCATAAAGTGTAAAGCCTGGGGTGCCTAATGAGTGA
GCTAACTCACATTAATTGCGTTGCGCTCACTGCCCGCTTTCCAGTCGGGAAACCTGTCGTGCCAGCTGCA
TTAATGAATCGGCCAACGCGCGGGGAGAGGCGGTTTGCGTATTGGGCGCTCTTCCGCTTCCTCGCTCACT
GACTCGCTGCGCTCGGTCGTTCGGCTGCGGCGAGCGGTATCAGCTCACTCAAAGGCGGTAATACGGTTAT
CCACAGAATCAGGGGATAACGCAGGAAAGAACATGTGAGCAAAAGGCCAGCAAAAGGCCAGGAACCGTAA
AAAGGCCGCGTTGCTGGCGTTTTTCCATAGGCTCCGCCCCCCTGACGAGCATCACAAAAATCGACGCTCA
AGTCAGAGGTGGCGAAACCCGACAGGACTATAAAGATACCAGGCGTTTCCCCCTGGAAGCTCCCTCGTGC
GCTCTCCTGTTCCGACCCTGCCGCTTACCGGATACCTGTCCGCCTTTCTCCCTTCGGGAAGCGTGGCGCT
TTCTCATAGCTCACGCTGTAGGTATCTCAGTTCGGTGTAGGTCGTTCGCTCCAAGCTGGGCTGTGTGCAC
GAACCCCCCGTTCAGCCCGACCGCTGCGCCTTATCCGGTAACTATCGTCTTGAGTCCAACCCGGTAAGAC
ACGACTTATCGCCACTGGCAGCAGCCACTGGTAACAGGATTAGCAGAGCGAGGTATGTAGGCGGTGCTAC
AGAGTTCTTGAAGTGGTGGCCTAACTACGGCTACACTAGAAGAACAGTATTTGGTATCTGCGCTCTGCTG
AAGCCAGTTACCTTCGGAAAAAGAGTTGGTAGCTCTTGATCCGGCAAACAAACCACCGCTGGTAGCGGTG
GTTTTTTTGTTTGCAAGCAGCAGATTACGCGCAGAAAAAAAGGATCTCAAGAAGATCCTTTGATCTTTTC
TACGGGGTCTGACGCTCAGTGGAACGAAAACTCACGTTAAGGGATTTTGGTCATGAGATTATCAAAAAGG
ATCTTCACCTAGATCCTTTTAAATTAAAAATGAAGTTTTAAATCAATCTAAAGTATATATGAGTAAACTT
GGTCTGACAGTTACCAATGCTTAATCAGTGAGGCACCTATCTCAGCGATCTGTCTATTTCGTTCATCCAT
AGTTGCCTGACTCCCCGTCGTGTAGATAACTACGATACGGGAGGGCTTACCATCTGGCCCCAGTGCTGCA
ATGATACCGCGAGACCCACGCTCACCGGCTCCAGATTTATCAGCAATAAACCAGCCAGCCGGAAGGGCCG
AGCGCAGAAGTGGTCCTGCAACTTTATCCGCCTCCATCCAGTCTATTAATTGTTGCCGGGAAGCTAGAGT
AAGTAGTTCGCCAGTTAATAGTTTGCGCAACGTTGTTGCCATTGCTACAGGCATCGTGGTGTCACGCTCG
TCGTTTGGTATGGCTTCATTCAGCTCCGGTTCCCAACGATCAAGGCGAGTTACATGATCCCCTATGTTGT
GCAAAAAAGCGGTTAGCTCCTTCGGTCCTCCGATCGTTGTCAGAAGTAAGTTGGCCGCAGTGTTATCACT
CATGGTTATGGCAGCACTGCATAATTCTCTTACTGTCATGCCATCCGTAAGATGCTTTTCTGTGACTGGT
GAGTACTCAACCAAGTCATTCTGAGAATAGTGTATGCGGCGACCGAGTTGCTCTTGCCCGGCGTCAATAC
GGGATAATACCGCGCCACATAGCAGAACTTTAAAAGTGCTCATCATTGGAAAACGTTCTTCGGGGCGAAA
ACTCTCAAGGATCTTACCGCTGTTGAGATCCAGTTCGATGTAACCCACTCGTGCACCCAACTGATCTTCA
GCATCTTTTACTTTCACCAGCGTTTCTGGGTGAGCAAAAACAGGAAGGCAAAATGCCGCAAAAAAGGGAA
TAAGGGCGACACGGAAATGTTGAATACTCATACTCTTCCTTTTTCAATATTATTGAAGCATTTATCAGGG
TTATTGTCTCATGAGCGGATACATATTTGAATGTATTTAGAAAAATAAACAAATAGGGGTTCCGCGCACA
TTTCCCCGAAAAGTGCCACCTGACGTCGACGGATCGGGAGATCTCCCGATCCCCTATGGTGCACTCTCAG
TACAATCTGCTCTGATGCCGCATAGTTAAGC
Features (pLannotate 1.2.2; 26 found; start..end, strand, type, name):
    161..540     +  enhancer       CMV enhancer: human cytomegalovirus immediate early enhancer
    541..744     +  promoter       CMV promoter: human cytomegalovirus (CMV) immediate early promoter
    740..773     +  LTR            5' LTR (truncated) (fragment): truncated 5' long terminal repeat (LTR) from HIV-1
    789..807     +  promoter       T7 promoter: promoter for bacteriophage T7 RNA polymerase
    873..1403    +  CDS            PYL1 (fragment): PYL1_ARATH - Also known as RCAR12. Experimental evidence at protein level: Swiss-Prot protein existence level 1. Receptor for abscisic acid (ABA) required for ABA-mediated responses such as stomatal closure and germination inhibition. Inhibits the activity of group-A protein phosphatases type 2C (PP2Cs) when activated by ABA (PubMed:19407143, PubMed:19855379, PubMed:19893533, PubMed:19898420, PubMed:23844015, PubMed:21658606). Can be activated by both (-)-ABA and (+)-ABA (PubMed:23844015). From Arabidopsis thaliana (Mouse-ear cress).
   1407..1427    +  CDS            FLAG (fragment): FLAG® epitope tag, followed by an enterokinase cleavage site
   1452..1475    +  CDS            3xFLAG (fragment): three tandem FLAG® epitope tags
   1500..1524    +  protein_bind   attB1: mutant version of attB; recombination site for the Gateway® BP reaction BP Clonase™
   1527..2561    +  CDS            HDAC5 (fragment): HDAC5_HUMAN - Also known as KIAA0600. Experimental evidence at protein level: Swiss-Prot protein existence level 1. Responsible for the deacetylation of lysine residues on the N-terminal part of the core histones (H2A, H2B, H3 and H4). Histone deacetylation gives a tag for epigenetic repression and plays an important role in transcriptional regulation, cell cycle progression and developmental events. Histone deacetylases act via the formation of large multiprotein complexes. Involved in muscle maturation by repressing transcription of myocyte enhancer MEF2C. During muscle differentiation, it s
   2566..2590    -  protein_bind   attB2: mutant version of attB; recombination site for the Gateway® BP reaction BP Clonase™
   2637..2861    +  polyA_signal   bGH poly(A) signal: bovine growth hormone polyadenylation signal
   2865..2886    +  promoter       SV40 promoter (fragment): SV40 enhancer and early promoter
   2907..3335    +  rep_origin     f1 ori (sequence partly withheld): f1 bacteriophage origin of replication; arrow indicates direction of (+) strand synthesis
   3349..3678    +  promoter       SV40 promoter: SV40 enhancer and early promoter
   3726..3773    +  promoter       EM7 promoter: synthetic bacterial promoter&nbsp
   3792..4166    +  CDS            BleoR: antibiotic-binding protein; Sh ble from Streptoalloteichus hindustanus; confers resistance to bleomycin, phleomycin, and Zeocin™
   4176..4301    +  CDS            ble (fragment): BLE_KLEPN - Experimental evidence at protein level: Swiss-Prot protein existence level 1. Binding protein with a strong affinity to the bleomycin family of antibiotics. Binds to CL990; an antimitotic-antibiotic compound. From Klebsiella pneumoniae.
   4296..4417    +  polyA_signal   SV40 poly(A) signal: SV40 polyadenylation signal
   4490..4506    -  protein_bind   lac operator: The lac repressor binds to the lac operator to inhibit transcription in E. coli. This inhibition can be relieved by adding lactose or isopropyl-β-D-thiogalactopyranoside (IPTG). lac repressor encoded by lacI
   4514..4544    -  promoter       lac promoter: promoter for the E. coli lac operon
   4559..4580    -  protein_bind   CAP binding site: CAP binding activates transcription in the presence of cAMP. E. coli catabolite activator protein
   4593..4685    -  CDS            lacI (fragment): lac repressor; lacI; The lac repressor binds to the lac operator to inhibit transcription in E. coli. This inhibition can be relieved by adding lactose or isopropyl-β-D-thiogalactopyranoside (IPTG).
   4868..5456    -  rep_origin     ori: high-copy-number ColE1/pMB1/pBR322/pUC origin of replication
   5627..6487    -  CDS            AmpR: β-lactamase; bla; confers resistance to ampicillin, carbenicillin, and related antibiotics
   6488..6592    -  promoter       AmpR promoter: bla
   6651..6       -  misc_feature   bom (fragment) (across the origin): basis of mobility region from pBR322
