[The description below was written by a language model from this plasmid's Addgene catalogue record and pLannotate feature annotations shown in this document.]
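Description:
pAB-EXPR(PYL-cat_dom_HDAC5) is a mammalian expression plasmid made by Gateway cloning that produces a fusion of the plant abscisic acid receptor PYL1 with the catalytic domain of human HDAC5. The catalogue lists the backbone as pAAV-CMV-GFP, but the annotated sequence (about 6.7 kb) shows no AAV inverted terminal repeats or GFP. Its layout instead resembles a standard CMV/bGH expression vector with a Zeocin cassette, so the construct is best treated as a transfection plasmid rather than an AAV packaging genome. In E. coli it replicates from a high-copy ColE1/pUC-type origin and is selected with ampicillin through the bla gene. An f1 origin is also present.

Expression is driven by the CMV immediate-early enhancer and promoter, with a T7 promoter just upstream of the coding region and a bovine growth hormone polyadenylation signal downstream. The open reading frame begins with an Arabidopsis PYL1 fragment. This is followed by FLAG epitope repeats, which the record describes as an internal 3xFlag-NLS, and then by the HDAC5 fragment flanked by attB1 and attB2 sites left from the Gateway reaction. The record notes an S220F substitution and deletion of M221 in the insert. A separate SV40 promoter/EM7 promoter cassette expresses the Sh ble gene with an SV40 poly(A) signal, which can confer Zeocin resistance in mammalian or bacterial cells.

PYL1 dimerises with ABI-type phosphatase domains in the presence of abscisic acid, so such fusions are generally used for chemically induced recruitment of an effector to a target locus. The associated work concerns targeted epigenome editing and gene silencing at expanded CAG/CTG repeats. The partner construct is not described in this record.
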