Addgene plasmid #114401: pAB-EXPR(PYL-cat_dom_HDAC5)
Purpose: For PYL-HDAC5 catalytic domain expression
Depositing lab: Vincent Dion. Depositing organization: Universite de Lausanne (UNIL). Publication: Expanded CAG/CTG repeats resist gene silencing mediated by targeted Epigenome editing. Yang B, Borgeaud AC, Buricova M, Aeschbach L, Rodriguez-Lima O, Ruiz Buendia GA, Cinesi C, Taylor AS, Baubec T, Dion V. Hum Mol Genet. 2021 Sep 7. pii: 6365982. doi: 10.1093/hmg/ddab255. PubMed 34494094.
Backbone
  Vector backbone: pAAV-CMV-GFP
  Backbone size w/o insert (bp): 6074
  Vector type: Mammalian Expression
Growth in bacteria
  Bacterial resistance: Ampicillin, 100 μg/mL
  Growth temperature: 37°C
  Growth strain: DH5alpha
  Copy number: Unknown
Gene/Insert
  Gene/Insert name: PYL-HDAC5 catalytic domain
  Species: H. sapiens (human)
  Insert size (bp): 1161
  Mutation: S220F and the deletion of M221
  Promoter: CMV
  Tag / fusion protein: 3xFlag-NLS (internal)
  Cloning method: Gateway Cloning
Terms and licenses: Academic/Nonprofit Terms; Industry Terms: Not Available to Industry
How to cite: pAB-EXPR(PYL-cat_dom_HDAC5) was a gift from Vincent Dion (Addgene plasmid # 114401 ; http://n2t.net/addgene:114401 ; RRID:Addgene_114401)
